>Addgene plasmid #241113 | pDMJ2-SARS-CoV-2-Spike (Delta) | addgene full sequence | sequence record 486236 | Addgene NGS Result
ATGTTTGTCTTTTTGGTTCTCCTTCCCCTTGTGTCTAGTCAATGTGTCAACTTGCGGACTCGAACACAGC
TGCCCCCAGCGTACACCAATTCCTTTACAAGGGGCGTATACTATCCCGACAAAGTTTTCAGATCCAGCGT
TTTGCATAGCACCCAGGACCTGTTTCTGCCCTTCTTCTCAAATGTGACATGGTTTCACGCAATCCACGTG
TCAGGGACCAACGGTACAAAGAGGTTCGACAACCCCGTCTTGCCGTTCAACGACGGTGTGTATTTCGCCA
GTACGGAAAAAAGCAATATCATTCGCGGATGGATATTCGGCACGACCCTGGATAGTAAGACACAATCACT
TCTGATCGTCAATAATGCAACGAACGTCGTGATCAAGGTGTGCGAGTTCCAGTTTTGCAATGACCCTTTC
CTGGACGTATATTACCATAAGAACAACAAATCTTGGATGGAAAGTGGCGTGTATTCCAGTGCTAACAATT
GTACTTTTGAGTACGTCTCCCAGCCCTTCCTTATGGACCTCGAAGGTAAACAGGGCAATTTTAAGAACCT
GCGGGAATTCGTGTTCAAAAATATCGACGGTTATTTCAAGATATATTCAAAGCACACCCCGATCAACCTT
GTCCGAGATCTGCCTCAAGGATTTAGTGCGCTGGAACCTTTGGTCGATCTGCCTATCGGCATTAATATAA
CGCGCTTCCAAACACTGCTCGCACTGCATCGCTCTTACCTGACTCCAGGAGATTCATCCTCCGGATGGAC
CGCCGGCGCCGCTGCATATTACGTCGGCTACCTGCAGCCAAGAACTTTTCTGCTGAAGTACAACGAGAAT
GGAACTATCACCGACGCTGTTGATTGCGCGCTCGACCCATTGTCTGAAACCAAATGCACGTTGAAAAGCT
TCACAGTCGAGAAGGGGATTTATCAGACAAGTAACTTCAGA
[654 nt withheld, positions 952-1605]
TGCGTGAACTTCAACTTTAATGGCCTCACGGGCACGGGGGTGTTGACTGAATCCAACAAAAAATTCCTGC
CGTTTCAGCAGTTTGGGAGGGATATTGCGGACACTACTGACGCCGTGCGAGATCCCCAGACACTCGAGAT
TCTGGACATAACTCCCTGTTCTTTTGGGGGAGTGAGTGTTATTACTCCCGGCACAAATACCAGCAATCAA
GTCGCTGTCCTCTATCAAGGCGTAAATTGCACCGAGGTCCCCGTGGCTATACACGCTGATCAGCTCACCC
CAACATGGCGGGTGTACAGCACCGGCTCCAACGTCTTCCAGACGAGAGCGGGATGCCTCATCGGAGCCGA
GCATGTCAACAATTCTTATGAATGTGATATCCCTATAGGAGCAGGGATTTGTGCTTCTTATCAGACCCAG
ACAAACTCACGCCGGAGGGCTAGGAGCGTCGCCTCCCAGTCCATCATCGCATATACAATGAGCCTCGGGG
CTGAAAACTCTGTCGCCTACAGCAACAATTCTATCGCTATACCCACTAATTTTACTATCTCTGTAACCAC
GGAGATCCTGCCAGTGTCTATGACAAAAACCAGTGTTGATTGTACGATGTACATTTGTGGCGATAGCACT
GAATGCTCCAACTTGCTTCTGCAGTACGGTTCATTTTGTACACAGCTGAACAGAGCCCTGACAGGAATCG
CAGTGGAACAGGATAAAAACACCCAGGAGGTATTTGCCCAAGTGAAACAGATCTACAAGACTCCTCCAAT
CAAAGACTTCGGTGGGTTCAATTTTTCTCAAATCCTGCCTGATCCATCTAAGCCTTCAAAGCGGAGTTTT
ATAGAGGATCTGCTCTTTAATAAGGTGACCCTCGCCGATGCTGGATTTATAAAACAGTATGGCGACTGTC
TGGGCGACATTGCTGCTCGGGATCTTATCTGTGCGCAGAAATTCAACGGGCTGACCGTACTGCCTCCACT
GCTGACCGATGAGATGATTGCCCAATACACCTCTGCACTGCTCGCGGGCACTATTACATCCGGCTGGACA
TTCGGCGCAGGAGCCGCACTGCAAATTCCTTTTGCCATGCAGATGGCCTATCGGTTTAATGGCATAGGGG
TGACTCAGAACGTGCTGTATGAAAATCAGAAGCTGATCGCCAACCAGTTTAATTCCGCCATTGGAAAGAT
CCAGGACTCCCTTAGCTCCACAGCCAGTGCCCTCGGGAAGCTGCAAAACGTGGTCAATCAGAATGCGCAG
GCCCTCAACACCCTGGTGAAGCAACTGTCCAGCAACTTCGGTGCCATAAGCAGCGTGCTTAATGACATTC
TTAGTAGACTCGATAAGGTGGAAGCAGAAGTCCAGATCGACCGCCTGATTACCGGACGGCTTCAGAGCTT
GCAGACCTATGTCACACAGCAGCTGATTAGGGCCGCCGAGATTAGAGCATCTGCCAATCTGGCTGCTACT
AAAATGAGCGAATGCGTGCTGGGGCAGTCAAAGCGCGTGGACTTTTGTGGGAAGGGCTACCACCTGATGA
GTTTCCCACAATCCGCACCACATGGCGTTGTGTTCCTTCACGTTACTTACGTGCCCGCTCAAGAGAAGAA
CTTTACCACTGCACCTGCCATCTGCCACGACGGCAAGGCTCACTTCCCAAGGGAAGGTGTGTTCGTGAGC
AATGGAACACACTGGTTCGTAACTCAGAGAAACTTCTATGAGCCCCAGATTATTACAACCGACAACACAT
TCGTATCTGGTAACTGTGATGTGGTGATTGGGATCGTTAACAATACCGTTTATGACCCTCTCCAACCGGA
ACTGGACTCTTTTAAAGAGGAACTGGACAAGTATTTCAAGAATCATACTAGCCCCGATGTGGACTTGGGC
GACATATCAGGAATTAACGCTAGCGTGGTAAATATCCAGAAAGAGATTGACCGCTTGAATGAAGTGGCCA
AGAACCTGAACGAGAGCCTCATCGACCTGCAGGAGCTCGGAAAATACGAGCAGTATATCAAGTGGCCTTG
GTACATCTGGCTGGGTTTTATAGCCGGCCTGATCGCTATTGTAATGGTGACTATCATGCTGTGTTGCATG
ACCTCATGCTGCTCCTGCCTTAAGGGGTGTTGCTCATGCGGCTCTTGTTGTAAATAATGATGAGGATCCA
GATCTGCTGTGCCTTCTAGTTGCCAGCCATCTGTTGTTTGCCCCTCCCCCGTGCCTTCCTTGACCCTGGA
AGGTGCCACTCCCACTGTCCTTTCCTAATAAAATGAGGAAATTGCATCGCATTGTCTGAGTAGGTGTCAT
TCTATTCTGGGGGGTGGGGTGGGGCAGGACAGCAAGGGGGAGGATTGGGAAGACAATAGCAGGCATGCTG
GGGATGCGGTGGGCTCTATGGGTACCCAGGTGCTGAAGAATTGACCCGGTTCCTCCTGGGCCAGAAAGAA
GCAGGCACATCCCCTTCTCTGTGACACACCCTGTCCACGCCCCTGGTTCTTAGTTCCAGCCCCACTCATA
GGACACTCATAGCTCAGGAGGGCTCCGCCTTCAATCCCACCCGCTAAAGTACTTGGAGCGGTCTCTCCCT
CCCTCATCAGCCCACCAAACCAAACCTAGCCTCCAAGAGTGGGAAGAAATTAAAGCAAGATAGGCTATTA
AGTGCAGAGGGAGAGAAAATGCCTCCAACATGTGAGGAAGTAATGAGAGAAATCATAGAATTTTAAGGCC
ATGATTTAAGGCCAATCGGAAAGAACATGTGAGCAAAAGGCCAGCAAAAGGCCAGGAACCGTAAAAAGGC
CGCGTTGCTGGCGTTTTTCCATAGGCTCCGCCCCCCTGACGAGCATCACAAAAATCGACGCTCAAGTCAG
AGGTGGCGAAACCCGACAGGACTATAAAGATACCAGGCGTTTCCCCCTGGAAGCTCCCTCGTGCGCTCTC
CTGTTCCGACCCTGCCGCTTACCGGATACCTGTCCGCCTTTCTCCCTTCGGGAAGCGTGGCGCTTTCTCA
TAGCTCACGCTGTAGGTATCTCAGTTCGGTGTAGGTCGTTCGCTCCAAGCTGGGCTGTGTGCACGAACCC
CCCGTTCAGCCCGACCGCTGCGCCTTATCCGGTAACTATCGTCTTGAGTCCAACCCGGTAAGACACGACT
TATCGCCACTGGCAGCAGCCACTGGTAACAGGATTAGCAGAGCGAGGTATGTAGGCGGTGCTACAGAGTT
CTTGAAGTGGTGGCCTAACTACGGCTACACTAGAAGAACAGTATTTGGTATCTGCGCTCTGCTGAAGCCA
GTTACCTTCGGAAAAAGAGTTGGTAGCTCTTGATCCGGCAAACAAACCACCGCTGGTAGCGGTGGTTTTT
TTGTTTGCAAGCAGCAGATTACGCGCAGAAAAAAAGGATCTCAAGAAGATCCTTTGATCTTTTCTACGGG
GTCTGACGCTCAGTGGAACGAAAACTCACGTTAAGGGATTTTGGTCATGAGATTATCAAAAAGGATCTTC
ACCTAGATCCTTTTAAATTAAAAATGAAGTTTTAAATCAATCTAAAGTATATATGAGTAAACTTGGTCTG
ACAGTTACCAATGCTTAATCAGTGAGGCACCTATCTCAGCGATCTGTCTATTTCGTTCATCCATAGTTGC
CTGACTCCCCGTCGTGTAGATAACTACGATACGGGAGGGCTTACCATCTGGCCCCAGTGCTGCAATGATA
CCGCGAGACCCACGCTCACCGGCTCCAGATTTATCAGCAATAAACCAGCCAGCCGGAAGGGCCGAGCGCA
GAAGTGGTCCTGCAACTTTATCCGCCTCCATCCAGTCTATTAATTGTTGCCGGGAAGCTAGAGTAAGTAG
TTCGCCAGTTAATAGTTTGCGCAACGTTGTTGCCATTGCTACAGGCATCGTGGTGTCACGCTCGTCGTTT
GGTATGGCTTCATTCAGCTCCGGTTCCCAACGATCAAGGCGAGTTACATGATCCCCCATGTTGTGCAAAA
AAGCGGTTAGCTCCTTCGGTCCTCCGATCGTTGTCAGAAGTAAGTTGGCCGCAGTGTTATCACTCATGGT
TATGGCAGCACTGCATAATTCTCTTACTGTCATGCCATCCGTAAGATGCTTTTCTGTGACTGGTGAGTAC
TCAACCAAGTCATTCTGAGAATAGTGTATGCGGCGACCGAGTTGCTCTTGCCCGGCGTCAATACGGGATA
ATACCGCGCCACATAGCAGAACTTTAAAAGTGCTCATCATTGGAAAACGTTCTTCGGGGCGAAAACTCTC
AAGGATCTTACCGCTGTTGAGATCCAGTTCGATGTAACCCACTCGTGCACCCAACTGATCTTCAGCATCT
TTTACTTTCACCAGCGTTTCTGGGTGAGCAAAAACAGGAAGGCAAAATGCCGCAAAAAAGGGAATAAGGG
CGACACGGAAATGTTGAATACTCATACTCTTCCTTTTTCAATATTATTGAAGCATTTATCAGGGTTATTG
TCTCATGAGCGGATACATATTTGAATGTATTTAGAAAAATAAACAAATAGGGGTTCCGCGCACATTTCCC
CGAAAAGTGCCACCTGACGTCCCAATGATTGCACCATATGCGGTGTGAAATACCGCACAGATGCGTAAGG
AGAAAATACCGCATCAGATTGGCTATTGGCCATTGCATACGTTGTATCCATATCATAATATGTACATTTA
TATTGGCTCATGTCCAACATTACCGCCATGTTGACATTGATTATTGACTAGTTATTAATAGTAATCAATT
ACGGGGTCATTAGTTCATAGCCCATATATGGAGTTCCGCGTTACATAACTTACGGTAAATGGCCCGCCTG
GCTGACCGCCCAACGACCCCCGCCCATTGACGTCAATAATGACGTATGTTCCCATAGTAACGCCAATAGG
GACTTTCCATTGACGTCAATGGGTGGAGTATTTACGGTAAACTGCCCACTTGGCAGTACATCAAGTGTAT
CATATGCCAAGTACGCCCCCTATTGACGTCAATGACGGTAAATGGCCCGCCTGGCATTATGCCCAGTACA
TGACCTTATGGGACTTTCCTACTTGGCAGTACATCTACGTATTAGTCATCGCTATTACCATGGTGATGCG
GTTTTGGCAGTACATCAATGGGCGTGGATAGCGGTTTGACTCACGGGGATTTCCAAGTCTCCACCCCATT
GACGTCAATGGGAGTTTGTTTTGGCACCAAAATCAACGGGACTTTCCAAAATGTCGTAACAACTCCGCCC
CATTGACGCAAATGGGCGGTAGGCGTGTACGGTGGGAGGTCTATATAAGCAGAGCTCGTTTAGTGAACCG
TCAGATCGCCTGGAGACGCCATCCACGCTGTTTTGACCTCCATAGAAGACACCGGGACCGATCCAGCCTC
CATCGGCTCGCATCTCTCCTTCACGCGCCCGCCGCCCTACCTGAGGCCGCCATCCACGCCGGTTGAGTCG
CGTTCTGCCGCCTCCCGCCTGTGGTGCCTCCTGAACTGCGTCCGCCGTCTAGGTAAGTTTAAAGCTCAGG
TCGAGACCGGGCCTTTGTCCGGCGCTCCCTTGGAGCCTACCTAGACTCAGCCGGCTCTCCACGCTTTGCC
TGACCCTGCTTGCTCAACTCTAGTTAACGGTGGAGGGCAGTGTAGTCTGAGCAGTACTCGTTGCTGCCGC
GCGCGCCACCAGACATAATAGCTGACAGACTAACAGACTGTTCCTTTCCATGGGTCTTTTCTGCAGTCAC
CGTCGTCGACACGTGTGATCAGATATCGCGGCCGCTCTAGA
Features (pLannotate 1.2.2; 10 found; start..end, strand, type, name):
      1..3759    +  CDS            S (sequence partly withheld): SPIKE_SARS2 - Experimental evidence at protein level: Swiss-Prot protein existence level 1. [Spike glycoprotein]: May down-regulate host tetherin (BST2) by lysosomal degradation, thereby counteracting its antiviral activity. From Severe acute respiratory syndrome coronavirus 2 (2019-nCoV) (SARS-CoV-2).
   3782..4006    +  polyA_signal   bGH poly(A) signal: bovine growth hormone polyadenylation signal
   4421..5009    -  rep_origin     ori: high-copy-number ColE1/pMB1/pBR322/pUC origin of replication
   5180..6040    -  CDS            AmpR: β-lactamase; bla; confers resistance to ampicillin, carbenicillin, and related antibiotics
   6041..6145    -  promoter       AmpR promoter: bla
   6185..6242    +  misc_feature   bom (fragment): basis of mobility region from pBR322
   6328..6707    +  enhancer       CMV enhancer: human cytomegalovirus immediate early enhancer
   6708..6911    +  promoter       CMV promoter: human cytomegalovirus (CMV) immediate early promoter
   7000..7227    +  LTR            5' LTR (truncated) (fragment): truncated 5' long terminal repeat (LTR) from human T-cell leukemia virus (HTLV) type 1
   7231..7341    +  intron         CMV intron (fragment): modified intron A from human cytomegalovirus
