[The description below was written by a language model from this plasmid's Addgene catalogue record and pLannotate feature annotations shown in this document.]
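Description:
pDMJ2-SARS-CoV-2-Spike (Delta) is a mammalian expression plasmid of about 7.4 kb, built on the pDMJ2 backbone, that produces the spike glycoprotein of the SARS-CoV-2 Delta variant for pseudotyping viral particles. It is propagated in E. coli as a high-copy plasmid through a ColE1/pUC-type origin and is selected with ampicillin via a β-lactamase gene under its own bla promoter. A small fragment of the pBR322 basis-of-mobility region is also annotated. No mammalian selection marker or reporter appears in the feature table, which fits a plasmid intended for transient transfection.

The spike open reading frame, made by gene synthesis, spans roughly 3.76 kb and carries the Delta-defining changes T19R, G142D, E156G, deletion of F157 and R158, L452R, T478K, D614G, P681R and D950N. Because the sequence is circular and numbered from the start of the coding region, the regulatory elements annotated near the end of the record lie directly upstream of the gene. These are the human cytomegalovirus immediate-early enhancer and promoter, followed by a fragment of the HTLV-1 5' LTR and a fragment of modified CMV intron A. Leader elements of this type are commonly included to boost mRNA processing and translation. A bovine growth hormone polyadenylation signal sits just downstream of the coding sequence and terminates the transcript. No epitope tags are annotated, and the record does not say whether the coding sequence is codon-optimised.

In use, the plasmid supplies the envelope protein in trans, alongside separate plasmids encoding a viral core and reporter genome. The resulting Delta spike-bearing pseudoviruses are suited to entry and antibody neutralisation studies, and the associated publication concerns antibody immune evasion in viral evolution.
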