Addgene plasmid #241113: pDMJ2-SARS-CoV-2-Spike (Delta)
Purpose: Expresses SARS-CoV-2 spike (Delta) protein for creating pseudotyped virus
Depositing lab: Jeremy Luban. Depositing organization: University of Massachusetts, Worcester. Publication: Computationally designed proteins mimic antibody immune evasion in viral evolution. Youssef N, Gurev S, Ghantous F, Brock KP, Jaimes JA, Thadani NN, Dauphin A, Sherman AC, Yurkovetskiy L, Soto D, Estanboulieh R, Kotzen B, Notin P, Kollasch AW, Cohen AA, Dross SE, Erasmus J, Fuller DH, Bjorkman PJ, Lemieux JE, Luban J, Seaman MS, Marks DS. Immunity. 2025 May 6:S1074-7613(25)00178-5. doi: 10.1016/j.immuni.2025.04.015. PubMed 40345199.
Backbone
  Vector backbone: pDMJ2
  Vector type: Mammalian Expression
Growth in bacteria
  Bacterial resistance: Ampicillin, 100 μg/mL
  Growth temperature: 37°C
  Growth strain: DH5alpha
  Copy number: High Copy
Gene/Insert
  Gene/Insert name: Spike (Delta)
  Species: SARS-CoV-2
  Mutation: T19R,G142D,E156G,F157del,R158del,L452R,T478K,D614G,P681R,D950N
  Entrez Gene: S (a.k.a. GU280_gp02, spike glycoprotein)
  Cloning method: Gene Synthesis
Terms and licenses: Academic/Nonprofit Terms; Industry Terms: Not Available to Industry
How to cite: pDMJ2-SARS-CoV-2-Spike (Delta) was a gift from Jeremy Luban (Addgene plasmid # 241113 ; http://n2t.net/addgene:241113 ; RRID:Addgene_241113)
